Addgene plasmid #12272: pLKO.1 puro CXCR4 siRNA-2
Depositing lab: Bob Weinberg. Depositing organization: Whitehead Institute for Biomedical Research. Publication: Stromal fibroblasts present in invasive human breast carcinomas promote tumor growth and angiogenesis through elevated SDF-1/CXCL12 secretion. Orimo A, Gupta PB, Sgroi DC, Arenzana-Seisdedos F, Delaunay T, Naeem R, Carey VJ, Richardson AL, Weinberg RA. Cell. 2005 May 6. 121(3):335-48. 10.1016/j.cell.2005.02.034 PubMed 15882617.
Backbone
  Vector backbone: pLKO.1
  Backbone size w/o insert (bp): 7139
  Vector type: Mammalian Expression, Lentiviral, RNAi
  Selectable markers: Puromycin
Growth in bacteria
  Bacterial resistance: Ampicillin, 100 μg/mL
  Growth temperature: 37°C
  Growth strain: DH5alpha
  Copy number: High Copy
Gene/Insert
  Gene/Insert name: CXCR4 siRNA (alt name: CXCR4)
  Species: H. sapiens (human)
  Insert size (bp): 59
  Entrez Gene: CXCR4 (a.k.a. CD184, D2S201E, FB22, HM89, HSY3RR, LAP-3, LAP3, LCR1, LESTR, NPY3R, NPYR, NPYRL, NPYY3R, WHIM, WHIMS, WHIMS1)
  Cloning method: Restriction Enzyme; 5′ cloning site AgeI (not destroyed); 3′ cloning site EcoRI (not destroyed)
  Sequencing primers: 5′ LKO.1 5'
Terms and licenses: Academic/Nonprofit Terms; Industry Terms: Not Available to Industry
Depositor comments: CXCR4-siRNA-2 sequence: 5'-GTTTTCACTCCAGCTAACACA-3'
How to cite: pLKO.1 puro CXCR4 siRNA-2 was a gift from Bob Weinberg (Addgene plasmid # 12272 ; http://n2t.net/addgene:12272 ; RRID:Addgene_12272)
