[The description below was written by a language model from this plasmid's Addgene catalogue record and pLannotate feature annotations shown in this document.]
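Description:
pLKO.1 puro CXCR4 siRNA-2 is a lentiviral RNAi vector built on the pLKO.1 backbone and designed to knock down human CXCR4, the chemokine receptor for SDF-1/CXCL12. A 59 bp hairpin-encoding oligonucleotide insert was cloned between the AgeI and EcoRI sites, both of which are retained, placing it immediately downstream of the human U6 RNA polymerase III promoter. The hairpin itself is not annotated in the feature table, but it falls in the gap between the U6 promoter and the cPPT/CTS element. Transcription from U6 yields a short hairpin RNA that the cell processes into an siRNA against the CXCR4 transcript. A separate cassette, in which the hPGK promoter drives puromycin N-acetyltransferase, allows selection of stably transduced mammalian cells.

The viral portion has a self-inactivating, third-generation-style layout. An RSV enhancer/promoter sits upstream of a truncated HIV-1 5' LTR and drives genomic RNA production in packaging cells. It is followed by the Ψ packaging signal with a gag fragment, the Rev response element for Rev-dependent nuclear export, the cPPT/CTS, and a ΔU3 3' LTR that inactivates LTR promoter activity after integration. Viral structural and enzymatic functions are absent apart from small remnant fragments, so they must be supplied in trans. Outside the LTRs lie an SV40 poly(A) signal and SV40 origin, an f1 origin, leftover lac, T7 and T3 cloning-vector elements, a high-copy ColE1/pUC origin, and AmpR for ampicillin selection in E. coli. The associated publication concerns stromal fibroblasts and SDF-1/CXCL12 signalling in breast carcinoma, which is consistent with using the construct to silence CXCR4 stably in human cells.
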