Features (pLannotate 1.2.2; 25 found; start..end, strand, type, name):
      1..181     +  LTR            5' LTR (truncated): truncated 5' long terminal repeat (LTR) from HIV-1
    228..353     +  misc_feature   HIV-1 Ψ: packaging signal of human immunodeficiency virus type 1
    337..700     +  CDS            HIV-1 gag (fragment): gag protein from human immunodeficiency virus 1; gag
    846..1079    +  misc_feature   RRE: The Rev response element (RRE) of HIV-1 allows for Rev-dependent mRNA export from the nucleus to the cytoplasm.
   1456..1556    +  CDS            Rev (fragment): human immunodeficiency virus 1 (HIV-1) Rev protein; rev; enhances nuclear export of unspliced and incompletely spliced viral mRNAs
   1606..1846    +  promoter       U6 promoter: RNA polymerase III promoter for human U6 snRNA
   1952..2069    +  misc_feature   cPPT/CTS: central polypurine tract and central termination sequence of HIV-1
   2118..2627    +  promoter       hPGK promoter: human phosphoglycerate kinase 1 promoter
   2649..3248    +  CDS            PuroR: puromycin N-acetyltransferase; pac from Streptomyces alboniger; confers resistance to puromycin
   3291..3374    +  CDS            nef (fragment): NEF_HV1Z2 - Experimental evidence at protein level: Swiss-Prot protein existence level 1. Extracellular Nef protein targets CD4(+) T-lymphocytes for apoptosis by interacting with CXCR4 surface receptors. From Human immunodeficiency virus type 1 group M subtype D (isolate Z2/CDC-Z34) (HIV-1).
   3376..3609    +  LTR            3' LTR (ΔU3): self-inactivating 3' long terminal repeat (LTR) from HIV-1
   3681..3802    +  polyA_signal   SV40 poly(A) signal: SV40 polyadenylation signal
   3842..3977    +  rep_origin     SV40 ori: SV40 origin of replication
   3998..4016    -  promoter       T7 promoter: promoter for bacteriophage T7 RNA polymerase
   4024..4179    +  CDS            lacZα (fragment): LacZα fragment of β-galactosidase; lacZ fragment
   4184..4612    +  rep_origin     f1 ori (sequence partly withheld): f1 bacteriophage origin of replication; arrow indicates direction of (+) strand synthesis
   4665..4769    +  promoter       AmpR promoter: bla
   4770..5630    +  CDS            AmpR: β-lactamase; bla; confers resistance to ampicillin, carbenicillin, and related antibiotics
   5801..6389    +  rep_origin     ori: high-copy-number ColE1/pMB1/pBR322/pUC origin of replication
   6572..6664    +  CDS            lacI (fragment): lac repressor; lacI; The lac repressor binds to the lac operator to inhibit transcription in E. coli. This inhibition can be relieved by adding lactose or isopropyl-β-D-thiogalactopyranoside (IPTG).
   6677..6698    +  protein_bind   CAP binding site: CAP binding activates transcription in the presence of cAMP. E. coli catabolite activator protein
   6713..6743    +  promoter       lac promoter: promoter for the E. coli lac operon
   6751..6767    +  protein_bind   lac operator: The lac repressor binds to the lac operator to inhibit transcription in E. coli. This inhibition can be relieved by adding lactose or isopropyl-β-D-thiogalactopyranoside (IPTG). lac repressor encoded by lacI
   6812..6830    +  promoter       T3 promoter: promoter for bacteriophage T3 RNA polymerase
   6858..7084    +  promoter       RSV promoter: Rous sarcoma virus enhancer/promoter
>Addgene plasmid #12272 | pLKO.1 puro CXCR4 siRNA-2 | addgene full sequence | sequence record 263312 | Addgene NGS Result
GGGTCTCTCTGGTTAGACCAGATCTGAGCCTGGGAGCTCTCTGGCTAACTAGGGAACCCACTGCTTAAGC
CTCAATAAAGCTTGCCTTGAGTGCTTCAAGTAGTGTGTGCCCGTCTGTTGTGTGACTCTGGTAACTAGAG
ATCCCTCAGACCCTTTTAGTCAGTGTGGAAAATCTCTAGCAGTGGCGCCCGAACAGGGACTTGAAAGCGA
AAGGGAAACCAGAGGAGCTCTCTCGACGCAGGACTCGGCTTGCTGAAGCGCGCACGGCAAGAGGCGAGGG
GCGGCGACTGGTGAGTACGCCAAAAATTTTGACTAGCGGAGGCTAGAAGGAGAGAGATGGGTGCGAGAGC
GTCAGTATTAAGCGGGGGAGAATTAGATCGCGATGGGAAAAAATTCGGTTAAGGCCAGGGGGAAAGAAAA
AATATAAATTAAAACATATAGTATGGGCAAGCAGGGAGCTAGAACGATTCGCAGTTAATCCTGGCCTGTT
AGAAACATCAGAAGGCTGTAGACAAATACTGGGACAGCTACAACCATCCCTTCAGACAGGATCAGAAGAA
CTTAGATCATTATATAATACAGTAGCAACCCTCTATTGTGTGCATCAAAGGATAGAGATAAAAGACACCA
AGGAAGCTTTAGACAAGATAGAGGAAGAGCAAAACAAAAGTAAGACCACCGCACAGCAAGCGGCCGCTGA
TCTTCAGACCTGGAGGAGGAGATATGAGGGACAATTGGAGAAGTGAATTATATAAATATAAAGTAGTAAA
AATTGAACCATTAGGAGTAGCACCCACCAAGGCAAAGAGAAGAGTGGTGCAGAGAGAAAAAAGAGCAGTG
GGAATAGGAGCTTTGTTCCTTGGGTTCTTGGGAGCAGCAGGAAGCACTATGGGCGCAGCGTCAATGACGC
TGACGGTACAGGCCAGACAATTATTGTCTGGTATAGTGCAGCAGCAGAACAATTTGCTGAGGGCTATTGA
GGCGCAACAGCATCTGTTGCAACTCACAGTCTGGGGCATCAAGCAGCTCCAGGCAAGAATCCTGGCTGTG
GAAAGATACCTAAAGGATCAACAGCTCCTGGGGATTTGGGGTTGCTCTGGAAAACTCATTTGCACCACTG
CTGTGCCTTGGAATGCTAGTTGGAGTAATAAATCTCTGGAACAGATTTGGAATCACACGACCTGGATGGA
GTGGGACAGAGAAATTAACAATTACACAAGCTTAATACACTCCTTAATTGAAGAATCGCAAAACCAGCAA
GAAAAGAATGAACAAGAATTATTGGAATTAGATAAATGGGCAAGTTTGTGGAATTGGTTTAACATAACAA
ATTGGCTGTGGTATATAAAATTATTCATAATGATAGTAGGAGGCTTGGTAGGTTTAAGAATAGTTTTTGC
TGTACTTTCTATAGTGAATAGAGTTAGGCAGGGATATTCACCATTATCGTTTCAGACCCACCTCCCAACC
CCGAGGGGACCCGACAGGCCCGAAGGAATAGAAGAAGAAGGTGGAGAGAGAGACAGAGACAGATCCATTC
GATTAGTGAACGGATCTCGACGGTATCGATCACGAGACTAGCCTCGAGCGGCCGCCCCCTTCACCGAGGG
CCTATTTCCCATGATTCCTTCATATTTGCATATACGATACAAGGCTGTTAGAGAGATAATTGGAATTAAT
TTGACTGTAAACACAAAGATATTAGTACAAAATACGTGACGTAGAAAGTAATAATTTCTTGGGTAGTTTG
CAGTTTTAAAATTATGTTTTAAAATGGACTATCATATGCTTACCGTAACTTGAAAGTATTTCGATTTCTT
GGCTTTATATATCTTGTGGAAAGGACGAAACACCGGTGTTTTCACTCCAGCTAACACACTCGAGTGTGTT
AGCTGGAGTGAAAACTTTTTGAATTCTCGACCTCGAGACAAATGGCAGTATTCATCCACAATTTTAAAAG
AAAAGGGGGGATTGGGGGGTACAGTGCAGGGGAAAGAATAGTAGACATAATAGCAACAGACATACAAACT
AAAGAATTACAAAAACAAATTACAAAAATTCAAAATTTTCGGGTTTATTACAGGGACAGCAGAGATCCAC
TTTGGCCGCGGCTCGAGGGGGTTGGGGTTGCGCCTTTTCCAAGGCAGCCCTGGGTTTGCGCAGGGACGCG
GCTGCTCTGGGCGTGGTTCCGGGAAACGCAGCGGCGCCGACCCTGGGTCTCGCCATTCTTCACGTCCGTT
CGCAGCGTCACCCGGATCTTCGCCGCTACCCTTGTGGGCCCCCCGGCGACGCTTCCTGCTCCGCCCCTAA
GTCGGGAAGGTTCCTTGCGGTTCGCGGCGTGCCGGACGTGACAAACGGAAGCCGCACGTCTCACTAGTAC
CCTCGCAGACGGACAGCGCCAGGGAGCAATGGCAGCGCGCCGACCGCGATGGGCTGTGGCCAATAGCGGC
TGCTCAGCAGGGCGCGCCGAGAGCAGCGGCCGGGAAGGGGCGGTGCGGGAGGCGGGGTGTGGGGCGGTAG
TGTGGGCCCTGTTCCTGCCCGCGCGGTGTTCCGCATTCTGCAAGCCTCCGGAGCGCACGTCGGCAGTCGG
CTCCCTCGTTGACCGAATCACCGACCTCTCTCCCCAGGGGGATCCACCGGAGCTTACCATGACCGAGTAC
AAGCCCACGGTGCGCCTCGCCACCCGCGACGACGTCCCCAGGGCCGTACGCACCCTCGCCGCCGCGTTCG
CCGACTACCCCGCCACGCGCCACACCGTCGATCCGGACCGCCACATCGAGCGGGTCACCGAGCTGCAAGA
ACTCTTCCTCACGCGCGTCGGGCTCGACATCGGCAAGGTGTGGGTCGCGGACGACGGCGCCGCGGTGGCG
GTCTGGACCACGCCGGAGAGCGTCGAAGCGGGGGCGGTGTTCGCCGAGATCGGCCCGCGCATGGCCGAGT
TGAGCGGTTCCCGGCTGGCCGCGCAGCAACAGATGGAAGGCCTCCTGGCGCCGCACCGGCCCAAGGAGCC
CGCGTGGTTCCTGGCCACCGTCGGCGTCTCGCCCGACCACCAGGGCAAGGGTCTGGGCAGCGCCGTCGTG
CTCCCCGGAGTGGAGGCGGCCGAGCGCGCCGGGGTGCCCGCCTTCCTGGAGACCTCCGCGCCCCGCAACC
TCCCCTTCTACGAGCGGCTCGGCTTCACCGTCACCGCCGACGTCGAGGTGCCCGAAGGACCGCGCACCTG
GTGCATGACCCGCAAGCCCGGTGCCTGACGCCCGCCCCACGACCCGCAGCGCCCGACCGAAAGGAGCGCA
CGACCCCATGCATCGGTACCTTTAAGACCAATGACTTACAAGGCAGCTGTAGATCTTAGCCACTTTTTAA
AAGAAAAGGGGGGACTGGAAGGGCTAATTCACTCCCAACGAAGACAAGATCTGCTTTTTGCTTGTACTGG
GTCTCTCTGGTTAGACCAGATCTGAGCCTGGGAGCTCTCTGGCTAACTAGGGAACCCACTGCTTAAGCCT
CAATAAAGCTTGCCTTGAGTGCTTCAAGTAGTGTGTGCCCGTCTGTTGTGTGACTCTGGTAACTAGAGAT
CCCTCAGACCCTTTTAGTCAGTGTGGAAAATCTCTAGCAGTAGTAGTTCATGTCATCTTATTATTCAGTA
TTTATAACTTGCAAAGAAATGAATATCAGAGAGTGAGAGGAACTTGTTTATTGCAGCTTATAATGGTTAC
AAATAAAGCAATAGCATCACAAATTTCACAAATAAAGCATTTTTTTCACTGCATTCTAGTTGTGGTTTGT
CCAAACTCATCAATGTATCTTATCATGTCTGGCTCTAGCTATCCCGCCCCTAACTCCGCCCATCCCGCCC
CTAACTCCGCCCAGTTCCGCCCATTCTCCGCCCCATGGCTGACTAATTTTTTTTATTTATGCAGAGGCCG
AGGCCGCCTCGGCCTCTGAGCTATTCCAGAAGTAGTGAGGAGGCTTTTTTGGAGGCCTAGGGACGTACCC
AATTCGCCCTATAGTGAGTCGTATTACGCGCGCTCACTGGCCGTCGTTTTACAACGTCGTGACTGGGAAA
ACCCTGGCGTTACCCAACTTAATCGCCTTGCAGCACATCCCCCTTTCGCCAGCTGGCGTAATAGCGAAGA
GGCCCGCACCGATCGCCCTTCCCAACAGTTGCGCAGCCTGAATGGCGAATGGG
[124 nt withheld, positions 4184-4307]
C
[91 nt withheld, positions 4309-4399]
A
[49 nt withheld, positions 4401-4449]
CCTTTGACGTTGGAGTCCACGTTCTTT
[37 nt withheld, positions 4477-4513]
ACCCTATCTCGGTCTATTCTTTTGATTTATAAGGGATTTTGCCGATTTCGGCCTATTGGTTAAAAAATGA
GCTGATTTAACAAAAATTTAACGCGAATTTTAACAAAATATTAACGCTTACAATTTAGGTGGCACTTTTC
GGGGAAATGTGCGCGGAACCCCTATTTGTTTATTTTTCTAAATACATTCAAATATGTATCCGCTCATGAG
ACAATAACCCTGATAAATGCTTCAATAATATTGAAAAAGGAAGAGTATGAGTATTCAACATTTCCGTGTC
GCCCTTATTCCCTTTTTTGCGGCATTTTGCCTTCCTGTTTTTGCTCACCCAGAAACGCTGGTGAAAGTAA
AAGATGCTGAAGATCAGTTGGGTGCACGAGTGGGTTACATCGAACTGGATCTCAACAGCGGTAAGATCCT
TGAGAGTTTTCGCCCCGAAGAACGTTTTCCAATGATGAGCACTTTTAAAGTTCTGCTATGTGGCGCGGTA
TTATCCCGTATTGACGCCGGGCAAGAGCAACTCGGTCGCCGCATACACTATTCTCAGAATGACTTGGTTG
AGTACTCACCAGTCACAGAAAAGCATCTTACGGATGGCATGACAGTAAGAGAATTATGCAGTGCTGCCAT
AACCATGAGTGATAACACTGCGGCCAACTTACTTCTGACAACGATCGGAGGACCGAAGGAGCTAACCGCT
TTTTTGCACAACATGGGGGATCATGTAACTCGCCTTGATCGTTGGGAACCGGAGCTGAATGAAGCCATAC
CAAACGACGAGCGTGACACCACGATGCCTGTAGCAATGGCAACAACGTTGCGCAAACTATTAACTGGCGA
ACTACTTACTCTAGCTTCCCGGCAACAATTAATAGACTGGATGGAGGCGGATAAAGTTGCAGGACCACTT
CTGCGCTCGGCCCTTCCGGCTGGCTGGTTTATTGCTGATAAATCTGGAGCCGGTGAGCGTGGGTCTCGCG
GTATCATTGCAGCACTGGGGCCAGATGGTAAGCCCTCCCGTATCGTAGTTATCTACACGACGGGGAGTCA
GGCAACTATGGATGAACGAAATAGACAGATCGCTGAGATAGGTGCCTCACTGATTAAGCATTGGTAACTG
TCAGACCAAGTTTACTCATATATACTTTAGATTGATTTAAAACTTCATTTTTAATTTAAAAGGATCTAGG
TGAAGATCCTTTTTGATAATCTCATGACCAAAATCCCTTAACGTGAGTTTTCGTTCCACTGAGCGTCAGA
CCCCGTAGAAAAGATCAAAGGATCTTCTTGAGATCCTTTTTTTCTGCGCGTAATCTGCTGCTTGCAAACA
AAAAAACCACCGCTACCAGCGGTGGTTTGTTTGCCGGATCAAGAGCTACCAACTCTTTTTCCGAAGGTAA
CTGGCTTCAGCAGAGCGCAGATACCAAATACTGTTCTTCTAGTGTAGCCGTAGTTAGGCCACCACTTCAA
GAACTCTGTAGCACCGCCTACATACCTCGCTCTGCTAATCCTGTTACCAGTGGCTGCTGCCAGTGGCGAT
AAGTCGTGTCTTACCGGGTTGGACTCAAGACGATAGTTACCGGATAAGGCGCAGCGGTCGGGCTGAACGG
GGGGTTCGTGCACACAGCCCAGCTTGGAGCGAACGACCTACACCGAACTGAGATACCTACAGCGTGAGCT
ATGAGAAAGCGCCACGCTTCCCGAAGGGAGAAAGGCGGACAGGTATCCGGTAAGCGGCAGGGTCGGAACA
GGAGAGCGCACGAGGGAGCTTCCAGGGGGAAACGCCTGGTATCTTTATAGTCCTGTCGGGTTTCGCCACC
TCTGACTTGAGCGTCGATTTTTGTGATGCTCGTCAGGGGGGCGGAGCCTATGGAAAAACGCCAGCAACGC
GGCCTTTTTACGGTTCCTGGCCTTTTGCTGGCCTTTTGCTCACATGTTCTTTCCTGCGTTATCCCCTGAT
TCTGTGGATAACCGTATTACCGCCTTTGAGTGAGCTGATACCGCTCGCCGCAGCCGAACGACCGAGCGCA
GCGAGTCAGTGAGCGAGGAAGCGGAAGAGCGCCCAATACGCAAACCGCCTCTCCCCGCGCGTTGGCCGAT
TCATTAATGCAGCTGGCACGACAGGTTTCCCGACTGGAAAGCGGGCAGTGAGCGCAACGCAATTAATGTG
AGTTAGCTCACTCATTAGGCACCCCAGGCTTTACACTTTATGCTTCCGGCTCGTATGTTGTGTGGAATTG
TGAGCGGATAACAATTTCACACAGGAAACAGCTATGACCATGATTACGCCAAGCGCGCAATTAACCCTCA
CTAAAGGGAACAAAAGCTGGAGCTGCAAGCTTAATGTAGTCTTATGCAATACTCTTGTAGTCTTGCAACA
TGGTAACGATGAGTTAGCAACATGCCTTACAAGGAGAGAAAAAGCACCGTGCATGCCGATTGGTGGAAGT
AAGGTGGTACGATCGTGCCTTATTAGGAAGGCAACAGACGGGTCTGACATGGATTGGACGAACCACTGAA
TTGCCGCATTGCAGAGATATTGTATTTAAGTGCCTAGCTCGATACATAAAC
