>Addgene plasmid #12272 | pLKO.1 puro CXCR4 siRNA-2 | addgene partial sequence | sequence record 18769 | 12272 with LKO.1 5'
AAGGACGAAACACCGGGTGTTTTCACTCCAGCTAACACACTCGAGTGTGTTAGCTGGAGTGAAAACTTTT
TGAATTCTCCACCTCGAGACAAATGGCAGTATTCATCCACAATTTTAAAAGAAAAGGGGGGATTGGGGGG
TACAGCACAGGGGAAAGAATAGTAGACATAATAGCAACAGACATACAAACTAAAGAATTACAAAAACAAA
TTACAAAAATTCAAAATTTTCGGGTTTATTACAGGGACAGCAGAGATCCACTTTGGCCGCGGCTCGAGGG
GGTTGGGGTTGCGCCTTTTCCTAGGCAGCCCTGGGTTTGCG
